Addgene plasmid #136752: pISH-Olfr155
Purpose: Template to synthesize riboprobes for in situ hybridization (ISH) for Olfr155
Depositing lab: Peter Mombaerts. Depositing organization: Max Planck Research Unit for Neurogenetics. Publication: The Zonal Organization of Odorant Receptor Gene Choice in the Main Olfactory Epithelium of the Mouse. Zapiec B, Mombaerts P. Cell Rep. 2020 Mar 24;30(12):4220-4234.e5. doi: 10.1016/j.celrep.2020.02.110. PubMed 32209480.
Backbone
  Vector backbone: pGEM-T-Easy
  Vector type: in situ probe
Growth in bacteria
  Bacterial resistance: Ampicillin, 100 μg/mL
  Growth temperature: 37°C
  Growth strain: DH5alpha
  Copy number: High Copy
Gene/Insert
  Gene/Insert name: Olfr155
  Species: M. musculus (mouse)
  Mutation: ISH Probe insert
  Cloning method: Unknown
Terms and licenses: Academic/Nonprofit Terms; Industry Terms: Not Available to Industry
Depositor comments: ISH probe for mouse gene: Olfr155 aka MOR262-14 aka OR37A
How to cite: pISH-Olfr155 was a gift from Peter Mombaerts (Addgene plasmid # 136752 ; http://n2t.net/addgene:136752 ; RRID:Addgene_136752)
