[The description below was written by a language model from this plasmid's Addgene catalogue record and pLannotate feature annotations shown in this document.]
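Description:
pISH-Olfr155 is a bacterial plasmid built on the pGEM-T-Easy cloning backbone that serves as an in vitro transcription template for riboprobes used in in situ hybridization against the mouse odorant receptor gene Olfr155 (also known as MOR262-14 or OR37A). It is about 4.0 kb, replicates in E. coli from a high-copy ColE1/pUC-type origin, and is selected with ampicillin through the β-lactamase gene and its native promoter. An f1 phage origin is also present, which in principle allows single-stranded DNA production. Remnants of the lac region (lac promoter, operator, CAP site and a lacZα fragment) reflect the blue/white screening system of the parent vector, which is interrupted by the insert.

The insert lies between opposing bacteriophage T7 and SP6 promoters, so either strand can be transcribed by choosing the appropriate polymerase, giving antisense probe for detection and sense probe as a control. The automated annotation labels a roughly 950 bp region of the insert, on the same strand as the T7 promoter, as a human odorant receptor (OR2S2). This is a homology-based match to a related receptor, and the catalogue identifies the insert as mouse Olfr155 probe sequence. If the annotated reading frame reflects the sense orientation, SP6 would yield the antisense probe, but the record does not state this explicitly. A short hornet peptide hit next to the SP6 promoter is almost certainly a spurious match within polylinker sequence. The cloning method and the exact portion of the gene covered by the probe are not recorded. The plasmid was made for work mapping the zonal expression patterns of odorant receptor genes in the mouse main olfactory epithelium.
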