Features (pLannotate 1.2.2; 14 found; start..end, strand, type, name):
     82..100     +  promoter       T7 promoter: promoter for bacteriophage T7 RNA polymerase
    176..1132    +  CDS            OR2S2: OR2S1_HUMAN - Experimental evidence at transcript level: Swiss-Prot protein existence level 2. Odorant receptor. From Homo sapiens (Human).
   1159..1221    -  CDS            VESPI_VESMG (fragment): Experimental evidence at protein level: Swiss-Prot protein existence level 1. Shows contractile activity on isolated ileum smooth muscle. From Vespa magnifica (Hornet).
   1233..1251    -  promoter       SP6 promoter: promoter for bacteriophage SP6 RNA polymerase
   1293..1309    -  protein_bind   lac operator: The lac repressor binds to the lac operator to inhibit transcription in E. coli. This inhibition can be relieved by adding lactose or isopropyl-β-D-thiogalactopyranoside (IPTG). lac repressor encoded by lacI
   1317..1347    -  promoter       lac promoter: promoter for the E. coli lac operon
   1362..1383    -  protein_bind   CAP binding site: CAP binding activates transcription in the presence of cAMP. E. coli catabolite activator protein
   1396..1488    -  CDS            lacI (fragment): lac repressor; lacI; The lac repressor binds to the lac operator to inhibit transcription in E. coli. This inhibition can be relieved by adding lactose or isopropyl-β-D-thiogalactopyranoside (IPTG).
   1671..2259    -  rep_origin     ori: high-copy-number ColE1/pMB1/pBR322/pUC origin of replication
   2430..3290    -  CDS            AmpR: β-lactamase; bla; confers resistance to ampicillin, carbenicillin, and related antibiotics
   3291..3395    -  promoter       AmpR promoter: bla
   3422..3472    +  misc_feature   bom (fragment): basis of mobility region from pBR322
   3500..3928    -  rep_origin     f1 ori (sequence partly withheld): f1 bacteriophage origin of replication; arrow indicates direction of (+) strand synthesis
   3932..79      -  CDS            lacZα (fragment) (across the origin): LacZα fragment of β-galactosidase; lacZ fragment
>Addgene plasmid #136752 | pISH-Olfr155 | addgene full sequence | sequence record 273454 | Addgene NGS Result
GGATGTGCTGCAAGGCGATTAAGTTGGGTAACGCCAGGGTTTTCCCAGTCACGACGTTGTAAAACGACGG
CCAGTGAATTGTAATACGACTCACTATAGGGCGAATTGGGCCCGACGTCGCATGCTCCCGGCCGCCATGG
CGGCCGCGGGAATTCGATTTCAAACCGAATGTACCATGGACAGATCCAATGAGACCGCCCCCCTGTCCGG
CTTCATTCTCCTGGGCCTCTCTGCCCACCCAAAGCTGGAGAAAACCTTCTTCGTGCTCATCCTGATGATG
TACCTGGTGATCCTGCTGGGCAACGGCGTCCTCATCCTGGTGAGCATCCTCGACTCCCACCTGCACACGC
CCATGTACTTCTTCCTGGGGAACCTCTCCTTCCTGGACATCTGCTACACTACCTCCTCTGTCCCCCTCAT
TCTGGACAGCTTTCTGACTCCCAGGAAGACCATCTCCTTCTCGGGCTGTGCCGTGCAGATGTTTCTCTCC
TTCGCCATGGGAGCCACGGAGTGTGTGCTCCTGAGTATGATGGCGTTTGATCGTTATGTGGCCATCTGCA
ACCCCCTTAGATATCCTGTGGTCATGAACAAGGCTGCCTATGTGCCCATGGCTGCCAGTTCCTGGGCAGG
TGGTATCACTAATTCTGTAGTGCAGACATCTTTGGCAATGCGGCTGCCCTTCTGTGGGGACAATGTCATC
AATCACTTCACCTGTGAGATCCTGGCAGTCCTGAAACTGGCCTGTGCTGACATCTCCATCAATGTCATCA
GCATGGTTGTGGCCAACATGATCTTCTTGGCAGTCCCAGTCCTCTTCATCTTTGTCTCCTATGTCTTCAT
CCTTGTGACAATCCTGAGGATCCCCTCTGCTGAGGGGAGGAAGAAGGCCTTCTCCACCTGCTCTGCCCAC
CTCACCGTGGTACTTGTCTTCTATGGAACCATCCTCTTCATGTACGGGAAGCCCAAGTCCAAGGACCCAC
TGGGGGCAGACAAGCAGGACCTTGCAGACAAGCTCATCTCCCTCTTCTATGGAGTGGTGACCCCCATGCT
AAACCCCATCATCTACAGCTTGAGAAACAAGGACGTGAGGGCTGCTGTGAGGAACCTGGTGGGCCAGAAA
CACCTAACTGAGTGCTGTCACAGTGCAGAACTAATCACTAGTGAATTCGCGGCCGCCTGCAGGTCGACCA
TATGGGAGAGCTCCCAACGCGTTGGATGCATAGCTTGAGTATTCTATAGTGTCACCTAAATAGCTTGGCG
TAATCATGGTCATAGCTGTTTCCTGTGTGAAATTGTTATCCGCTCACAATTCCACACAACATACGAGCCG
GAAGCATAAAGTGTAAAGCCTGGGGTGCCTAATGAGTGAGCTAACTCACATTAATTGCGTTGCGCTCACT
GCCCGCTTTCCAGTCGGGAAACCTGTCGTGCCAGCTGCATTAATGAATCGGCCAACGCGCGGGGAGAGGC
GGTTTGCGTATTGGGCGCTCTTCCGCTTCCTCGCTCACTGACTCGCTGCGCTCGGTCGTTCGGCTGCGGC
GAGCGGTATCAGCTCACTCAAAGGCGGTAATACGGTTATCCACAGAATCAGGGGATAACGCAGGAAAGAA
CATGTGAGCAAAAGGCCAGCAAAAGGCCAGGAACCGTAAAAAGGCCGCGTTGCTGGCGTTTTTCCATAGG
CTCCGCCCCCCTGACGAGCATCACAAAAATCGACGCTCAAGTCAGAGGTGGCGAAACCCGACAGGACTAT
AAAGATACCAGGCGTTTCCCCCTGGAAGCTCCCTCGTGCGCTCTCCTGTTCCGACCCTGCCGCTTACCGG
ATACCTGTCCGCCTTTCTCCCTTCGGGAAGCGTGGCGCTTTCTCATAGCTCACGCTGTAGGTATCTCAGT
TCGGTGTAGGTCGTTCGCTCCAAGCTGGGCTGTGTGCACGAACCCCCCGTTCAGCCCGACCGCTGCGCCT
TATCCGGTAACTATCGTCTTGAGTCCAACCCGGTAAGACACGACTTATCGCCACTGGCAGCAGCCACTGG
TAACAGGATTAGCAGAGCGAGGTATGTAGGCGGTGCTACAGAGTTCTTGAAGTGGTGGCCTAACTACGGC
TACACTAGAAGAACAGTATTTGGTATCTGCGCTCTGCTGAAGCCAGTTACCTTCGGAAAAAGAGTTGGTA
GCTCTTGATCCGGCAAACAAACCACCGCTGGTAGCGGTGGTTTTTTTGTTTGCAAGCAGCAGATTACGCG
CAGAAAAAAAGGATCTCAAGAAGATCCTTTGATCTTTTCTACGGGGTCTGACGCTCAGTGGAACGAAAAC
TCACGTTAAGGGATTTTGGTCATGAGATTATCAAAAAGGATCTTCACCTAGATCCTTTTAAATTAAAAAT
GAAGTTTTAAATCAATCTAAAGTATATATGAGTAAACTTGGTCTGACAGTTACCAATGCTTAATCAGTGA
GGCACCTATCTCAGCGATCTGTCTATTTCGTTCATCCATAGTTGCCTGACTCCCCGTCGTGTAGATAACT
ACGATACGGGAGGGCTTACCATCTGGCCCCAGTGCTGCAATGATACCGCGAGACCCACGCTCACCGGCTC
CAGATTTATCAGCAATAAACCAGCCAGCCGGAAGGGCCGAGCGCAGAAGTGGTCCTGCAACTTTATCCGC
CTCCATCCAGTCTATTAATTGTTGCCGGGAAGCTAGAGTAAGTAGTTCGCCAGTTAATAGTTTGCGCAAC
GTTGTTGCCATTGCTACAGGCATCGTGGTGTCACGCTCGTCGTTTGGTATGGCTTCATTCAGCTCCGGTT
CCCAACGATCAAGGCGAGTTACATGATCCCCCATGTTGTGCAAAAAAGCGGTTAGCTCCTTCGGTCCTCC
GATCGTTGTCAGAAGTAAGTTGGCCGCAGTGTTATCACTCATGGTTATGGCAGCACTGCATAATTCTCTT
ACTGTCATGCCATCCGTAAGATGCTTTTCTGTGACTGGTGAGTACTCAACCAAGTCATTCTGAGAATAGT
GTATGCGGCGACCGAGTTGCTCTTGCCCGGCGTCAATACGGGATAATACCGCGCCACATAGCAGAACTTT
AAAAGTGCTCATCATTGGAAAACGTTCTTCGGGGCGAAAACTCTCAAGGATCTTACCGCTGTTGAGATCC
AGTTCGATGTAACCCACTCGTGCACCCAACTGATCTTCAGCATCTTTTACTTTCACCAGCGTTTCTGGGT
GAGCAAAAACAGGAAGGCAAAATGCCGCAAAAAAGGGAATAAGGGCGACACGGAAATGTTGAATACTCAT
ACTCTTCCTTTTTCAATATTATTGAAGCATTTATCAGGGTTATTGTCTCATGAGCGGATACATATTTGAA
TGTATTTAGAAAAATAAACAAATAGGGGTTCCGCGCACATTTCCCCGAAAAGTGCCACCTGATGCGGTGT
GAAATACCGCACAGATGCGTAAGGAGAAAATACCGCATCAGGAAATTGTAAGCGTTAATATTTTGTTAAA
ATTCGCGTTAAATTTTTGTTAAATCAGCTCATTTTTTAACCAATAGGCCGAAATCGGCAAAATCCCTTAT
AAATCAAAAGAATAGACCGAGATAGGGT
[37 nt withheld, positions 3599-3635]
AAAGAACGTGGACTCCAACGTCAAAGG
[49 nt withheld, positions 3663-3711]
T
[91 nt withheld, positions 3713-3803]
G
[124 nt withheld, positions 3805-3928]
CCATTCGCCATTCAGGCTGCGCAACTGTTGGGAAGGGCGATCGGTGCGGGCCTCTTCGCTATTACGCCAG
CTGGCGAAAGGG
